>Addgene plasmid #98795 | MSP848 | addgene full sequence | sequence record 183376 | Addgene NGS Result
TCAGATCCTTCCGTATTTAGCCAGTATGTTCTCTAGTGTGGTTCGTTGTTTTTGCGTGAGCCATGAGAAC
GAACCATTGAGATCATGCTTACTTTGCATGTCACTCAAAAATTTTGCCTCAAAACTGGTGAGCTGAATTT
TTGCAGTTAAAGCATCGTGTAGTGTTTTTCTTAGTCCGTTACGTAGGTAGGAATCTGATGTAATGGTTGT
TGGTATTTTGTCACCATTCATTTTTATCTGGTTGTTCTCAAGTTCGGTTACGAGATCCATTTGTCTATCT
AGTTCAACTTGGAAAATCAACGTATCAGTCGGGCGGCCTCGCTTATCAACCACCAATTTCATATTGCTGT
AAGTGTTTAAATCTTTACTTATTGGTTTCAAAACCCATTGGTTAAGCCTTTTAAACTCATGGTAGTTATT
TTCAAGCATTAACATGAACTTAAATTCATCAAGGCTAATCTCTATATTTGCCTTGTGAGTTTTCTTTTGT
GTTAGTTCTTTTAATAACCACTCATAAATCCTCATAGAGTATTTGTTTTCAAAAGACTTAACATGTTCCA
GATTATATTTTATGAATTTTTTTAACTGGAAAAGATAAGGCAATATCTCTTCACTAAAAACTAATTCTAA
TTTTTCGCTTGAGAACTTGGCATAGTTTGTCCACTGGAAAATCTCAAAGCCTTTAACCAAAGGATTCCTG
ATTTCCACAGTTCTCGTCATCAGCTCTCTGGTTGCTTTAGCTAATACACCATAAGCATTTTCCCTACTGA
TGTTCATCATCTGAGCGTATTGGTTATAAGTGAACGATACCGTCCGTTCTTTCCTTGTAGGGTTTTCAAT
CGTGGGGTTGAGTAGTGCCACACAGCATAAAATTAGCTTGGTTTCATGCTCCGTTAAGTCATAGCGACTA
ATCGCTAGTTCATTTGCTTTGAAAACAACTAATTCAGACATACATCTCAATTGGTCTAGGTGATTTTAAT
CACTATACCAATTGAGATGGGCTAGTCAATGATAATTACTAGTCCTTTTCCTTTGAGTTGTGGGTATCTG
TAAATTCTGCTAGACCTTTGCTGGAAAACTTGTAAATTCTGCTAGACCCTCTGTAAATTCCGCTAGACCT
TTGTGTGTTTTTTTTGTTTATATTCAAGTGGTTATAATTTATAGAATAAAGAAAGAATAAAAAAAGATAA
AAAGAATAGATCCCAGCCCTGTGTATAACTCACTACTTTAGTCAGTTCCGCAGTATTACAAAAGGATGTC
GCAAACGCTGTTTGCTCCTCTACAAAACAGACCTTAAAACCCTAAAGGCTTAAGTAGCACCCTCGCAAGC
TCGGGCAAATCGCTGAATATTCCTTTTGTCTCCGACCATCAGGCACCTGAGTCGCTGTCTTTTTCGTGAC
ATTCAGTTCGCTGCGCTCACGGCTCTGGCAGTGAATGGGGGTAAATGGCACTACAGGCGCCTTTTATGGA
TTCATGCAAGGAAACTACCCATAATACAAGAAAAGCCCGTCACGGGCTTCTCAGGGCGTTTTATGGCGGG
TCTGCTATGTGGTGCTATCTGACTTTTTGCTGTTCAGCAGTTCCTGCCCTCTGATTTTCCAGTCTGACCA
CTTCGGATTATCCCGTGACAGGTCATTCAGACTGGCTAATGCACCCAGTAAGGCAGCGGTATCATCAACA
GGCTTACCCGTCTTACTGTCAAGAGGACATCCGGTCAAATAAAACGAAAGGCTCAGTCGAAAGACTGGGC
CTTTCGTTTTGCTGAGGAGACTTAGGGACCCTACTAATACGACTCACTATAGGGAGAAAGAAGGAGCGAC
ATTGCTCCGTGTATTCACTCGTTGGAATGAATACACAGTGCAGTGTTTATTCTGTTATTTATGCCAAAAA
TAAAGGCCACTATCAGGCAGCTTTGTTGTTCTGTTTACCAAGTTCAGGAGGTAACTCATAAGAAAGACCT
GCAGGTGCAGTAAAGGAAAAAAAAA
[85 nt withheld, positions 1986-2070]
C
[98 nt withheld, positions 2072-2169]
A
[305 nt withheld, positions 2171-2475]
G
[176 nt withheld, positions 2477-2652]
CCAATCGTCTGACCTGCCTCAACCTCCTGTC
[82 nt withheld, positions 2684-2765]
GCTCTGAGGGA
[161 nt withheld, positions 2777-2937]
T
[41 nt withheld, positions 2939-2979]
T
[62 nt withheld, positions 2981-3042]
A
[35 nt withheld, positions 3044-3078]
CCTCCCTCAATCGGTTGAATGTCGCCCTTTTGTCTTTGGCGCTGGTAAACCTTACGAGTTCAGTATCGAC
TGCGATAAGATCAACCTGTTCCGC
[50 nt withheld, positions 3173-3222]
T
[37 nt withheld, positions 3224-3260]
GAAATTTGGAAACTTTTTGCTTACATACCAACCTCCCCAATTTTCCCAAACAGAGGTAATGAAACGTTTG
GTTAAATTAGGTCGCATCTCTGAGGAGTGTGGTTTTGATACCGTATGGTTACTGGAGCATCATTTCACGG
AGTTTGGTTTGCTTGGTAACCCTTATGTCGCTGCTGCATATTTACTTGGCGCGACTAAAAAATTGAATGT
AGGAACTGCCGCTATTGTTCTTCCCACAGCCCATCCAGTACGCCAACTTGAAGATGTGAATTTATTGGAT
CAAATGTCAAAAGGACGATTTCGGTTTGGTATTTGCCGAGGGCTTTACAACAAGGACTTTCGCGTATTCG
GCACAGATATGAATAACAGTCGCGCCTTAGCGGAATGCTGGTACGGGCTGATAAAGAATGGCATGACAGA
GGGATATATGGAAGCTGATAATGAACATATCAAGTTCCATAAGGTAAAAGTAAACCCCGCGGCGTATAGC
AGAGGTGGCGCACCGGTTTATGTGGTGGCTGAATCAGCTTCGACGACTGAGTGGGCTGCTCAATTTGGCC
TACCGATGATATTAAGTTGGATTATAAATACTAACGAAAAGAAAGCACAACTTGAGCTTTATAATGAAGT
GGCTCAAGAATATGGGCACGATATTCATAATATCGACCATTGCTTATCATATATAACATCTGTAGATCAT
GACTCAATTAAAGCGAAAGAGATTTGCCGGAAATTTCTGGGGCATTGGTATGATTCTTATGTGAATGCTA
CGACTATTTTTGATGATTCAGACCAAACAAGAGGTTATGATTTCAATAAAGGGCAGTGGCGTGACTTTGT
ATTAAAAGGACATAAAGATACTAATCGCCGTATTGATTACAGTTACGAAATCAATCCCGTGGGAACGCCG
CAGGAATGTATTGACATAATTCAAAAAGACATTGATGCTACAGGAATATCAAATATTTGTTGTGGATTTG
AAGCTAATGGAACAGTAGACGAAATTATTGCTTCCATGAAGCTCTTCCAGTCTGATGTCATGCCATTTCT
TAAAGAAAAACAACGTTCGCTATTATATTATGGCGGTGGCGGTAGCGGCGGTGGCGGTAGCGGCGGTGGC
GGTAGCGGCGGTGGCGGTAGCAAATTTGGATTGTTCTTCCTTAACTTCATCAATTCAACAACTGTTCAAG
AACAGAGTATAGTTCGCATGCAGGAAATAACGGAGTATGTTGATAAGTTGAATTTTGAACAGATTTTAGT
GTATGAAAATCATTTTTCAGATAATGGTGTTGTCGGCGCTCCTCTGACTGTTTCTGGTTTTCTGCTCGGT
TTAACAGAGAAAATTAAAATTGGTTCATTAAATCACATCATTACAACTCATCATCCTGTCCGCATAGCGG
AGGAAGCTTGCTTATTGGATCAGTTAAGTGAAGGGAGATTTATTTTAGGGTTTAGTGATTGCGAAAAAAA
AGATGAAATGCATTTTTTTAATCGCCCGGTTGAATATCAACAGCAACTATTTGAAGAGTGTTATGAAATC
ATTAACGATGCTTTAACAACAGGCTATTGTAATCCAGATAACGATTTTTATAGCTTCCCTAAAATATCTG
TAAATCCCCATGCTTATACGCCAGGCGGACCTCGGAAATATGTAACAGCAACCAGTCATCATATTGTTGA
GTGGGCGGCCAAAAAAGGTATTCCTCTCATCTTTAAGTGGGATGATTCTAATGATGTTAGATATGAATAT
GCTGAAAGATATAAAGCCGTTGCGGATAAATATGACGTTGACCTATCAGAGATAGACCATCAGTTAATGA
TATTAGTTAACTATAACGAAGATAGTAATAAAGCTAAACAAGAGACGCGTGCATTTATTAGTGATTATGT
TCTTGAAATGCACCCTAATGAAAATTTCGAAAATAAACTTGAAGAAATAATTGCAGAAAACGCTGTCGGA
AATTATACGGAGTGTATAACTGCGGCTAAGTTGGCAATTGAAAAGTGTGGTGCGAAAAGTGTATTGCTGT
CCTTTGAACCAATGAATGATTTGATGAGCCAAAAAAATGTAATCAATATTGTTGATGATAATATTAAGAA
GTACCACACGGAATATACCTAAACTTAATTAACGGCACTCCTCAGCAAATATAATGACCCTCTTGATAAC
CCAAGAGGGCATTTTTTAATGCCCATGGCGTCATGTTGAAAATCTCCATTACGCGAACGCGAAGTCCGAC
TCTAAGATGTCACGGAGGTTCAAGTTACCTTTAGCCGGAAGTGCTGGCATTTTGTCCAATTGAGACTCGT
GCAACTGGTCAGCGAACTGGTCGTAGAAATCAGCCAGTACATCACAAGACTCATATGTGTCAACCATAGT
TTCGCGCACTGCTTTGAACAGGTTCGCAGCGTCAGCCGGAATGGTACCGAAGGAGTCGTGAATCAGTGCA
AAAGATTCGATTCCGTACTTCTCGTGTGCCCACACTACAGTCTTACGAAGGTGGCTACCGTCTTGGCTGT
GTACAAAGTTAGGAGCGATACCAGACTCCTGTTTGTGTGCATCAATCTCGCTATCTTTGTTGGTGTTAAT
GGTAGGCTGTAAGCGGAACTGACCGAGGAACATCAGGTTCAAGCGCGTCTGAATAGGCTTCTTGTATTCC
TGCCACACAGGGAAACCATCAGGAGTTACCCAATGCACAGCGCAACGCTTGCGAAGAATCTCTCCAGTCT
TCTTATCTTTGACCTCAGCAGCCAGCAGCTTAGCAGCAGACTTAAGCCAGTTCATTGCTTCAACCGCAGC
TACCACCGTCACGCTCACAGATTCCCAAATCAGCTTAGCCATGTATCCAGCAGCCTGATTCGGCTGAGTG
AACATCAGACCCTTGCCGGAATCAATAGCTGGCTGAATGGTATCTTCCAGCACTGATTGACGGAAGCCGA
ACTCTTTGGACCCGTAAGCCAGCGTCATGACTGAACGCTTAGTCACACTGCGAGTAACACCGTAAGCCAG
CCATTGACCAGCCAGTGCCTTAGTGCCCAGCTTGACTTTCTCAGAGATTTCACCAGTGTTCTCATCGGTC
ACGGTAACTACTTCGTTATCGGTCCCATTGATTGCGTCTGCTTGTAGAATCTCGTTGACTTTCTTAGCAA
CAATCCCGTAGATGTCCTGAACGGTTTCACTAGGAAGCAAGTTAACCGCGCGACCACCTACCTCATCTCG
GAGCATCGCGGAGAAGTGCTGGATGCCAGAGCAAGACCCGTCAAACGCCAGCGGAAGGGAGCAGTTATAG
CTCAGGCCGTGGTGCTGTACCCCAGCGTACTCAAAGCAGAACGCAAGGAAGCAGAACGGAGAATCTTGCT
CAGCCCACCAAGTGTTCTCCAGTGGAGACTTAGCGCAAGCCATGATGTTCTCGTGGTTTTCCTCAATGAA
CTTGATGCGCTCAGGGAACGGAACCTTATCGACACCCGCACAGTTTGCACCGTGGATTTTCAGCCAGTAG
TAACCTTCCTTACCGATTGGTTTACCTTTCGCCAGCGTAAGCAGTCCTTTGGTCATATCGTTACCTTGCG
GGTTGAACATTGACACAGCGTAAACACGACCGCGCCAGTCCATGTTGTAAGGGAACCAGATGGCCTTATG
GTTAGCAAACTTATTGGCTTGCTCAAGCATGAACTCAAGGCTGATACGGCGAGACTTGCGAGCCTTGTCC
TTGCGGTACACAGCAGCGGCAGCACGTTTCCACGCGGTGAGAGCCTCAGGATTCATGTCGATGTCTTCCG
GTTTCATCGGGAGTTCTTCACGCTCAATCGCAGGGATGTCCTCGACCGGACAATGCTTCCACTTGGTGAT
TACGTTGGCGACCGCTAGGACTTTCTTGTTGATTTTCCATGCGGTGTTTTGCGCAATGTTAATCGCTTTG
TACACCTCAGGCATGTAAACGTCTTCGTAGCGCATCAGTGCTTTCTTACTGTGAGTACGCACCAGCGCCA
GAGGACGACGACCGTTAGCCCAATAGCCACCACCAGTAATGCCAGTCCACGGCTTAGGAGGAACTACGCA
AGGTTGGAACATCGGAGAGATGCCAGCCAGCGCACCTGCACGGGTTGCGATAGCCTCAGCGTATTCAGGT
GCGAGTTCGATAGTCTCAGAGTCTTGACCTACTACGCCAGCATTTTGGCGGTGTAAGCTAACCATTCCGG
TTGACTCAATGAGCATCTCGATGCAGCGTACTCCTACATGAATAGAGTCTTCCTTATGCCACGAAGACCA
CGCCTCGCCACCGAGTAGACCCTTAGAGAGCATGTCAGCCTCGACAACTTGCATAAATGCTTTCTTGTAG
ACGTGCCCTACGCGCTTGTTGAGTTGTTCCTCAACGTTTTTCTTGAAGTGCTTAGCTTCAAGGTCACGGA
TACGACCGAAGCGAGCCTCGTCCTCAATGGCCCGACCGATTGCGCTTGCTACAGCCTGAACGGTTGTATT
GTCAGCACTGGTTAGGCAAGCCAGAGTGGTCTTAATTGTGATGTACGCTACGGCTTCCGGCTTGATTTCT
TGCAGGAACTGGAAGGCTGTCGGGCGCTTGCCGCGCTTAGCTTTTACTTCCTCAAACCAGTCGTTGATGC
GTGCAATCATCTTAGGGAGTAGGGTAGTGATGAGAGGCTTAGCGGCAGCGTTATCCGCAACCTCACCAGC
TTTAAGTTGACGCTCAAACATCTTGCGGAAGCGTGCTTCACCCATCTCGTAAGACTCATGCTCAAGGGCC
AACTGTTCGCGAGCTAAACGCTCACCGTAATGGTCAGCCAGAGTGTTGAACGGGATAGCAGCCAGTTCGA
TGTCAGAGAAGTCGTTCTTAGCGATGTTAATCGTGTTGTTGGTGGTTTCTTCGTCACCTTCTTCACGCAG
GTCCATGTGACCAACCAGCGGGTGAGCAGACCAAGCCAGGGTGCACAGTTTCTGACGGTCAGAAGTGACC
AGTTCGTTCTTCTCCCACCAACGCTTAAGGTCGAACGAAGGGGAAGCCTTCGGCGCCACCTCATGATGGG
CGCGAAGCACAGCGCCTTCGTACTTAGCCAGCAGTGTGACAAGCAGTGAGCGAAGGGATTGCATTTGGGC
TGGCGTAAAGTTAGCGTCGAACTTACCTTTATCGTCGATACCACCAACAAGGCAGACGCCGATAGAGTTG
TGGTTGTAACCCTTAGCGTGAGAGCCTACAGCCATCTCATCTCGTCCTGCCTCCACAGTACCGTCTCGCT
TGATGATAAAGTGGTATCCCACATCGAGCCAACCCTGCTCTTTGTGCCACTGGCGAATCTCACGGACACC
AACATTCTGACTTGGCTTGGTAGCCGAGCAGTGAACAAAGATTGCGTCAGTAGATTCACGTTGTTTAAAC
TGTACACGAGCCATTTTTTTTTTCCTTTCGAGGAAGGAACTCTAGTAAAAGTTAAACAAAATTATTTGTA
GAGGGAAACCGTTGTGGTCTCCCTGAATATAGCCTACGAGCCTTATGCATGCCCGTAAAGTTATCCAGCA
ACCACTCATAGACCTAGGGCAGCAGATAGGGACGACGTGGTGTTAGCTGTGCTCTAGAATAAAACGAAAG
GCCCAGTCTTTCGACTGAGCCTTTCGTTTTATTTGACCGGAAATCAGAATTGGTTAATTGGTTGTAACAC
TGGCAGAGCATTACGTTACCAATGCTTAATCAGTGAGGCACCTATCTCAGCGATCTGTCTATTTCGTTCA
TCCATAGTTGCCTGACTCCCCGTCGTGTAGATAACTACGATACGGGAGGGCTTACCATCTGGCCCCAGTG
CTGCAATGATACCGCGAGACCCACGCTCACCGGCTCCAGATTTATCAGCAATAAACCAGCCAGCCGGAAG
GGCCGAGCGCAGAAGTGGTCCTGCAACTTTATCCGCCTCCATCCAGTCTATTAATTGTTGCCGGGAAGCT
AGAGTAAGTAGTTCGCCAGTTAATAGTTTGCGCAACGTTGTTGCCATTGCTACAGGCATCGTGGTGTCAC
GCTCGTCGTTTGGTATGGCTTCATTCAGCTCCGGTTCCCAACGATCAAGGCGAGTTACATGATCCCCCAT
GTTGTGCAAAAAAGCGGTTAGCTCCTTCGGTCCTCCGATCGTTGTCAGAAGTAAGTTGGCCGCAGTGTTA
TCACTCATGGTTATGGCAGCACTGCATAATTCTCTTACTGTCATGCCATCCGTAAGATGCTTTTCTGTGA
CTGGTGAGTACTCAACCAAGTCATTCTGAGAATAGTGTATGCGGCGACCGAGTTGCTCTTGCCCGGCGTC
AATACGGGATAATACCGCGCCACATAGCAGAACTTTAAAAGTGCTCATCATTGGAAAACGTTCTTCGGGG
CGAAAACTCTCAAGGATCTTACCGCTGTTGAGATCCAGTTCGATGTAACCCACTCGTGCACCCAACTGAT
CTTCAGCATCTTTTACTTTCACCAGCGTTTCTGGGTGAGCAAAAACAGGAAGGCAAAATGCCGCAAAAAA
GGGAATAAGGGCGACACGGAAATGTTGAATACTCATACTCTTCCTTTTTCAATATTATTGAAGCATTTAT
CAGGGTTATTGTCTCATGAGCGGATACATATTTGAATGTATTTAGAAAAATAAACAAATAGGGGTTCCGC
GCACATTTCCCCGAAAAGTGCCACCTGACGTCTAAGAAACCATTATTATCATGACATTAACCTATAAAAA
TAGGCGTATCACGAGGCCCTTAGGCCAAATAGGCCGT
Features (pLannotate 1.2.2; 13 found; start..end, strand, type, name):
      1..951     -  CDS            Rep101: RepA protein needed for replication with the pSC101 origin; rep101
    999..1221    -  rep_origin     pSC101 ori: low-copy replication origin that requires the Rep101 protein
   1716..1760    +  terminator     rrnB T1 terminator: transcription terminator T1 from the E. coli rrnB gene
   1785..1803    +  promoter       T7 promoter: promoter for bacteriophage T7 RNA polymerase
   1986..3259    +  CDS            M13 gene III (fragment) (sequence partly withheld): pIII; III; minor coat protein
   3259..4338    +  CDS            luxA (sequence partly withheld): LUXA1_PHOLU - Experimental evidence at protein level: Swiss-Prot protein existence level 1. Light-emitting reaction in luminous bacteria. From Photorhabdus luminescens (Xenorhabdus luminescens).
   4402..5382    +  CDS            LuxB: LuxB luciferase subunit; luxB; from the Photorhabdus luminescens bioluminescence operon
   5482..8127    -  CDS            RPOL_BPT7: Experimental evidence at protein level: Swiss-Prot protein existence level 1. Highly processive DNA-dependent RNA polymerase that catalyzes the transcription of class II and class III viral genes. Recognizes a specific promoter sequence and enters first into an 'abortive phase' where very short transcripts are synthesized and released before proceeding to the processive transcription of long RNA chains. Unwinds the double-stranded DNA to expose the coding strand for templating. Participates in the initiation of viral DNA replication presumably by making primers accessible to the DNA polymerase
   8128..8214    -  CDS            IL23A (fragment): IL23A_CAVPO - Experimental evidence at transcript level: Swiss-Prot protein existence level 2. Associates with IL12B to form the IL-23 interleukin, a heterodimeric cytokine which functions in innate and adaptive immunity. IL-23 may constitute with IL-17 an acute response to infection in peripheral tissues. IL-23 binds to a heterodimeric receptor complex composed of IL12RB1 and IL23R, activates the Jak-Stat signaling cascade, stimulates memory rather than naive T-cells and promotes production of proinflammatory cytokines. IL-23 induces autoimmune inflammation and thus may be responsible for aut
   8215..8664    -  CDS            T7 lysozyme: lysozyme from bacteriophage T7 inhibitor of T7 RNA polymerase
   8849..8895    -  terminator     rrnB T1 terminator: transcription terminator T1 from the E. coli rrnB gene
   8946..9806    -  CDS            AmpR: β-lactamase; bla; confers resistance to ampicillin, carbenicillin, and related antibiotics
   9807..9911    -  promoter       AmpR promoter: bla
