[The description below was written by a language model from this plasmid's Addgene catalogue record and pLannotate feature annotations shown in this document.]
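Description:
MSP848 is a low-copy bacterial accessory plasmid for phage-assisted continuous evolution (PACE), built on a pSC101 backbone and classed as a synthetic biology vector. It replicates in E. coli through the pSC101 origin, which depends on the plasmid-encoded Rep101 (RepA) protein, and it is selected with ampicillin via a β-lactamase gene under its own AmpR promoter. The sequenced record is about 10 kb.

The payload consists of two divergently arranged modules that together form a protease-activated genetic circuit. On one strand, a single fusion reading frame joins T7 lysozyme, a natural inhibitor of T7 RNA polymerase, to T7 RNA polymerase carrying the Q649S substitution, through a short linker taken from IL-23 (residues 38–66). The insert name indicates that this fusion is driven by a promoter called proA, although the feature table does not annotate that element. On the other strand, a T7 promoter drives M13 gene III, encoding the minor coat protein pIII needed for phage infectivity, followed by luxA and luxB, the Photorhabdus luminescens luciferase subunits. Copies of the rrnB T1 terminator insulate the units from one another.

The intended logic is that the tethered lysozyme keeps the polymerase inactive until a protease cuts the IL-23-derived linker. Cleavage frees the polymerase to transcribe gene III and the lux reporter. In PACE, selection phage lacking gene III can therefore propagate only if the protease they encode cleaves this target sequence, while luminescence gives a readout of circuit activation. The associated publication concerns evolving proteases with altered substrate specificity, consistent with this design.
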