Addgene plasmid #98795: MSP848
Purpose: Accessory Plasmid for PACE
Depositing lab: David Liu. Depositing organization: Harvard University. Publication: Phage-assisted continuous evolution of proteases with altered substrate specificity. Packer MS, Rees HA, Liu DR. Nat Commun. 2017 Oct 16;8(1):956. doi: 10.1038/s41467-017-01055-9. PubMed 29038472.
Backbone
  Vector backbone: pSC101
  Backbone manufacturer: ATCC
  Vector type: Synthetic Biology
Growth in bacteria
  Bacterial resistance: Ampicillin, 100 μg/mL
  Growth temperature: 37°C
  Growth strain: DH5alpha
  Copy number: Low Copy
Gene/Insert
  Gene/Insert name: proA-lysozyme-IL-23(38-66)-T7RNAP(Q649S)//T7pro-gIII-lux
  Species: Synthetic
  Mutation: None
  Cloning method: Unknown
Terms and licenses: Academic/Nonprofit Terms; Industry Terms: Not Available to Industry
How to cite: MSP848 was a gift from David Liu (Addgene plasmid # 98795 ; http://n2t.net/addgene:98795 ; RRID:Addgene_98795)
